>Addgene plasmid #132553 | pspCas9-3'UTR-Tetra-com-vector | addgene full sequence | sequence record 259488 | Addgene NGS Result
GGGCGAGGGGCGGGGCGGGGCGAGGCGGAGAGGTGCGGCGGCAGCCAATCAGAGCGGCGCGCTCCGAAAG
TTTCCTTTTATGGCGAGGCGGCGGCGGCGGCGGCCCTATAAAAAGCGAAGCGCGCGGCGGGCGGGAGTCG
CTGCGCGCTGCCTTCGCCCCGTGCCCCGCTCCGCCGCCGCCTCGCGCCGCCCGCCCCGGCTCTGACTGAC
CGCGTTACTCCCACAGGTGAGCGGGCGGGACGGCCCTTCTCCTCCGGGCTGTAATTAGCTGAGCAAGAGG
TAAGGGTTTAAGGGATGGTTGGTTGGTGGGGTATTAATGTTTAATTACCTGGAGCACCTGCCTGAAATCA
CTTTTTTTCAGGTTGGACCGGTGCCACCATGGACTATAAGGACCACGACGGAGACTACAAGGATCATGAT
ATTGATTACAAAGACGATGACGATAAGATGGCCCCAAAGAAGAAGCGGAAGGTCGGTATCCACGGAGTCC
CAGCAGCCGACAAGAAGTACAGCATCGGCCTGGACATCGGCACCAACTCTGTGGGCTGGGCCGTGATCAC
CGACGAGTACAAGGTGCCCAGCAAGAAATTCAAGGTGCTGGGCAACACCGACCGGCACAGCATCAAGAAG
AACCTGATCGGAGCCCTGCTGTTCGACAGCGGCGAAACAGCCGAGGCCACCCGGCTGAAGAGAACCGCCA
GAAGAAGATACACCAGACGGAAGAACCGGATCTGCTATCTGCAAGAGATCTTCAGCAACGAGATGGCCAA
GGTGGACGACAGCTTCTTCCACAGACTGGAAGAGTCCTTCCTGGTGGAAGAGGATAAGAAGCACGAGCGG
CACCCCATCTTCGGCAACATCGTGGACGAGGTGGCCTACCACGAGAAGTACCCCACCATCTACCACCTGA
GAAAGAAACTGGTGGACAGCACCGACAAGGCCGACCTGCGGCTGATCTATCTGGCCCTGGCCCACATGAT
CAAGTTCCGGGGCCACTTCCTGATCGAGGGCGACCTGAACCCCGACAACAGCGACGTGGACAAGCTGTTC
ATCCAGCTGGTGCAGACCTACAACCAGCTGTTCGAGGAAAACCCCATCAACGCCAGCGGCGTGGACGCCA
AGGCCATCCTGTCTGCCAGACTGAGCAAGAGCAGACGGCTGGAAAATCTGATCGCCCAGCTGCCCGGCGA
GAAGAAGAATGGCCTGTTCGGAAACCTGATTGCCCTGAGCCTGGGCCTGACCCCCAACTTCAAGAGCAAC
TTCGACCTGGCCGAGGATGCCAAACTGCAGCTGAGCAAGGACACCTACGACGACGACCTGGACAACCTGC
TGGCCCAGATCGGCGACCAGTACGCCGACCTGTTTCTGGCCGCCAAGAACCTGTCCGACGCCATCCTGCT
GAGCGACATCCTGAGAGTGAACACCGAGATCACCAAGGCCCCCCTGAGCGCCTCTATGATCAAGAGATAC
GACGAGCACCACCAGGACCTGACCCTGCTGAAAGCTCTCGTGCGGCAGCAGCTGCCTGAGAAGTACAAAG
AGATTTTCTTCGACCAGAGCAAGAACGGCTACGCCGGCTACATTGACGGCGGAGCCAGCCAGGAAGAGTT
CTACAAGTTCATCAAGCCCATCCTGGAAAAGATGGACGGCACCGAGGAACTGCTCGTGAAGCTGAACAGA
GAGGACCTGCTGCGGAAGCAGCGGACCTTCGACAACGGCAGCATCCCCCACCAGATCCACCTGGGAGAGC
TGCACGCCATTCTGCGGCGGCAGGAAGATTTTTACCCATTCCTGAAGGACAACCGGGAAAAGATCGAGAA
GATCCTGACCTTCCGCATCCCCTACTACGTGGGCCCTCTGGCCAGGGGAAACAGCAGATTCGCCTGGATG
ACCAGAAAGAGCGAGGAAACCATCACCCCCTGGAACTTCGAGGAAGTGGTGGACAAGGGCGCTTCCGCCC
AGAGCTTCATCGAGCGGATGACCAACTTCGATAAGAACCTGCCCAACGAGAAGGTGCTGCCCAAGCACAG
CCTGCTGTACGAGTACTTCACCGTGTATAACGAGCTGACCAAAGTGAAATACGTGACCGAGGGAATGAGA
AAGCCCGCCTTCCTGAGCGGCGAGCAGAAAAAGGCCATCGTGGACCTGCTGTTCAAGACCAACCGGAAAG
TGACCGTGAAGCAGCTGAAAGAGGACTACTTCAAGAAAATCGAGTGCTTCGACTCCGTGGAAATCTCCGG
CGTGGAAGATCGGTTCAACGCCTCCCTGGGCACATACCACGATCTGCTGAAAATTATCAAGGACAAGGAC
TTCCTGGACAATGAGGAAAACGAGGACATTCTGGAAGATATCGTGCTGACCCTGACACTGTTTGAGGACA
GAGAGATGATCGAGGAACGGCTGAAAACCTATGCCCACCTGTTCGACGACAAAGTGATGAAGCAGCTGAA
GCGGCGGAGATACACCGGCTGGGGCAGGCTGAGCCGGAAGCTGATCAACGGCATCCGGGACAAGCAGTCC
GGCAAGACAATCCTGGATTTCCTGAAGTCCGACGGCTTCGCCAACAGAAACTTCATGCAGCTGATCCACG
ACGACAGCCTGACCTTTAAAGAGGACATCCAGAAAGCCCAGGTGTCCGGCCAGGGCGATAGCCTGCACGA
GCACATTGCCAATCTGGCCGGCAGCCCCGCCATTAAGAAGGGCATCCTGCAGACAGTGAAGGTGGTGGAC
GAGCTCGTGAAAGTGATGGGCCGGCACAAGCCCGAGAACATCGTGATCGAAATGGCCAGAGAGAACCAGA
CCACCCAGAAGGGACAGAAGAACAGCCGCGAGAGAATGAAGCGGATCGAAGAGGGCATCAAAGAGCTGGG
CAGCCAGATCCTGAAAGAACACCCCGTGGAAAACACCCAGCTGCAGAACGAGAAGCTGTACCTGTACTAC
CTGCAGAATGGGCGGGATATGTACGTGGACCAGGAACTGGACATCAACCGGCTGTCCGACTACGATGTGG
ACCATATCGTGCCTCAGAGCTTTCTGAAGGACGACTCCATCGACAACAAGGTGCTGACCAGAAGCGACAA
GAACCGGGGCAAGAGCGACAACGTGCCCTCCGAAGAGGTCGTGAAGAAGATGAAGAACTACTGGCGGCAG
CTGCTGAACGCCAAGCTGATTACCCAGAGAAAGTTCGACAATCTGACCAAGGCCGAGAGAGGCGGCCTGA
GCGAACTGGATAAGGCCGGCTTCATCAAGAGACAGCTGGTGGAAACCCGGCAGATCACAAAGCACGTGGC
ACAGATCCTGGACTCCCGGATGAACACTAAGTACGACGAGAATGACAAGCTGATCCGGGAAGTGAAAGTG
ATCACCCTGAAGTCCAAGCTGGTGTCCGATTTCCGGAAGGATTTCCAGTTTTACAAAGTGCGCGAGATCA
ACAACTACCACCACGCCCACGACGCCTACCTGAACGCCGTCGTGGGAACCGCCCTGATCAAAAAGTACCC
TAAGCTGGAAAGCGAGTTCGTGTACGGCGACTACAAGGTGTACGACGTGCGGAAGATGATCGCCAAGAGC
GAGCAGGAAATCGGCAAGGCTACCGCCAAGTACTTCTTCTACAGCAACATCATGAACTTTTTCAAGACCG
AGATTACCCTGGCCAACGGCGAGATCCGGAAGCGGCCTCTGATCGAGACAAACGGCGAAACCGGGGAGAT
CGTGTGGGATAAGGGCCGGGATTTTGCCACCGTGCGGAAAGTGCTGAGCATGCCCCAAGTGAATATCGTG
AAAAAGACCGAGGTGCAGACAGGCGGCTTCAGCAAAGAGTCTATCCTGCCCAAGAGGAACAGCGATAAGC
TGATCGCCAGAAAGAAGGACTGGGACCCTAAGAAGTACGGCGGCTTCGACAGCCCCACCGTGGCCTATTC
TGTGCTGGTGGTGGCCAAAGTGGAAAAGGGCAAGTCCAAGAAACTGAAGAGTGTGAAAGAGCTGCTGGGG
ATCACCATCATGGAAAGAAGCAGCTTCGAGAAGAATCCCATCGACTTTCTGGAAGCCAAGGGCTACAAAG
AAGTGAAAAAGGACCTGATCATCAAGCTGCCTAAGTACTCCCTGTTCGAGCTGGAAAACGGCCGGAAGAG
AATGCTGGCCTCTGCCGGCGAACTGCAGAAGGGAAACGAACTGGCCCTGCCCTCCAAATATGTGAACTTC
CTGTACCTGGCCAGCCACTATGAGAAGCTGAAGGGCTCCCCCGAGGATAATGAGCAGAAACAGCTGTTTG
TGGAACAGCACAAGCACTACCTGGACGAGATCATCGAGCAGATCAGCGAGTTCTCCAAGAGAGTGATCCT
GGCCGACGCTAATCTGGACAAAGTGCTGTCCGCCTACAACAAGCACCGGGATAAGCCCATCAGAGAGCAG
GCCGAGAATATCATCCACCTGTTTACCCTGACCAATCTGGGAGCCCCTGCCGCCTTCAAGTACTTTGACA
CCACCATCGACCGGAAGAGGTACACCAGCACCAAAGAGGTGCTGGACGCCACCCTGATCCACCAGAGCAT
CACCGGCCTGTACGAGACACGGATCGACCTGTCTCAGCTGGGAGGCGACAAAAGGCCGGCGGCCACGAAA
AAGGCCGGCCAGGCAAAAAAGAAAAAGGGATCCTAAGCTCGCTTTCTTGCTGTCCAATTTCTATTAAAGG
TTCCTTTGTTCCCTAAGTCCAACTACTAAACTGGGGGATATTATGAAGGGCCTTGAGCATCTGGATTCTG
CCTAATAAAAAACATTTATTTTCATTGCTAGCTCGCTTTCTTGCTGTCCAATTTCTATTAAAGGTTCCTT
TGTTCCCTAAGTCCAACTACTAAACTGGGGGATATTATGAAGGGCCTTGAGCATCTGGATTCTGCCTAAT
AAAAAACATTTATTTTCATTGCGAATTCTAGAAAATTCCTAGAGCTCGCTGATCAGCCTCGACTGTGCCT
TCTAGTTGCCAGCCATCTGTTGTTTGCCCCTCCCCCGTGCCTTCCTTGACCCTGGAAGGTGCCACTCCCA
CTGTCCTTTCCTAATAAAATGAGGAAATTGCATCGCATTGTCTGAGTAGGTGTCATTCTATTCTGGGGGG
TGGGGTGGGGCAGGACAGCAAGGGGGAGGATTGGGAAGAGAATAGCAGGCATGCTGGGGAGGTACGGCCG
CAGGAACCCCTAGTGATGGAGTTGGCCACTCCCTCTCTGCGCGCTCGCTCGCTCACTGAGGCCGGGCGAC
CAAAGGTCGCCCGACGCCCGGGCTTTGCCCGGGCGGCCTCAGTGAGCGAGCGAGCGCGCAGCTGCCTGCA
GGGGCGCCTGATGCGGTATTTTCTCCTTACGCATCTGTGCGGTATTTCACACCGCATA
[95 nt withheld, positions 5379-5473]
T
[46 nt withheld, positions 5475-5520]
C
[141 nt withheld, positions 5522-5662]
CCTTTGACGTTGGAGTCCACGTTCTTT
[37 nt withheld, positions 5690-5726]
ACTCTATCTCGGGCTATTCTTTTGATTTATAAGGGATTTTGCCGATTTCGGTCTATTGGTTAAAAAATGA
GCTGATTTAACAAAAATTTAACGCGAATTTTAACAAAATATTAACGTTTACAATTTTATGGTGCACTCTC
AGTACAATCTGCTCTGATGCCGCATAGTTAAGCCAGCCCCGACACCCGCCAACACCCGCTGACGCGCCCT
GACGGGCTTGTCTGCTCCCGGCATCCGCTTACAGACAAGCTGTGACCGTCTCCGGGAGCTGCATGTGTCA
GAGGTTTTCACCGTCATCACCGAAACGCGCGAGACGAAAGGGCCTCGTGATACGCCTATTTTTATAGGTT
AATGTCATGATAATAATGGTTTCTTAGACGTCAGGTGGCACTTTTCGGGGAAATGTGCGCGGAACCCCTA
TTTGTTTATTTTTCTAAATACATTCAAATATGTATCCGCTCATGAGACAATAACCCTGATAAATGCTTCA
ATAATATTGAAAAAGGAAGAGTATGAGTATTCAACATTTCCGTGTCGCCCTTATTCCCTTTTTTGCGGCA
TTTTGCCTTCCTGTTTTTGCTCACCCAGAAACGCTGGTGAAAGTAAAAGATGCTGAAGATCAGTTGGGTG
CACGAGTGGGTTACATCGAACTGGATCTCAACAGCGGTAAGATCCTTGAGAGTTTTCGCCCCGAAGAACG
TTTTCCAATGATGAGCACTTTTAAAGTTCTGCTATGTGGCGCGGTATTATCCCGTATTGACGCCGGGCAA
GAGCAACTCGGTCGCCGCATACACTATTCTCAGAATGACTTGGTTGAGTACTCACCAGTCACAGAAAAGC
ATCTTACGGATGGCATGACAGTAAGAGAATTATGCAGTGCTGCCATAACCATGAGTGATAACACTGCGGC
CAACTTACTTCTGACAACGATCGGAGGACCGAAGGAGCTAACCGCTTTTTTGCACAACATGGGGGATCAT
GTAACTCGCCTTGATCGTTGGGAACCGGAGCTGAATGAAGCCATACCAAACGACGAGCGTGACACCACGA
TGCCTGTAGCAATGGCAACAACGTTGCGCAAACTATTAACTGGCGAACTACTTACTCTAGCTTCCCGGCA
ACAATTAATAGACTGGATGGAGGCGGATAAAGTTGCAGGACCACTTCTGCGCTCGGCCCTTCCGGCTGGC
TGGTTTATTGCTGATAAATCTGGAGCCGGTGAGCGTGGAAGCCGCGGTATCATTGCAGCACTGGGGCCAG
ATGGTAAGCCCTCCCGTATCGTAGTTATCTACACGACGGGGAGTCAGGCAACTATGGATGAACGAAATAG
ACAGATCGCTGAGATAGGTGCCTCACTGATTAAGCATTGGTAACTGTCAGACCAAGTTTACTCATATATA
CTTTAGATTGATTTAAAACTTCATTTTTAATTTAAAAGGATCTAGGTGAAGATCCTTTTTGATAATCTCA
TGACCAAAATCCCTTAACGTGAGTTTTCGTTCCACTGAGCGTCAGACCCCGTAGAAAAGATCAAAGGATC
TTCTTGAGATCCTTTTTTTCTGCGCGTAATCTGCTGCTTGCAAACAAAAAAACCACCGCTACCAGCGGTG
GTTTGTTTGCCGGATCAAGAGCTACCAACTCTTTTTCCGAAGGTAACTGGCTTCAGCAGAGCGCAGATAC
CAAATACTGTTCTTCTAGTGTAGCCGTAGTTAGGCCACCACTTCAAGAACTCTGTAGCACCGCCTACATA
CCTCGCTCTGCTAATCCTGTTACCAGTGGCTGCTGCCAGTGGCGATAAGTCGTGTCTTACCGGGTTGGAC
TCAAGACGATAGTTACCGGATAAGGCGCAGCGGTCGGGCTGAACGGGGGGTTCGTGCACACAGCCCAGCT
TGGAGCGAACGACCTACACCGAACTGAGATACCTACAGCGTGAGCTATGAGAAAGCGCCACGCTTCCCGA
AGGGAGAAAGGCGGACAGGTATCCGGTAAGCGGCAGGGTCGGAACAGGAGAGCGCACGAGGGAGCTTCCA
GGGGGAAACGCCTGGTATCTTTATAGTCCTGTCGGGTTTCGCCACCTCTGACTTGAGCGTCGATTTTTGT
GATGCTCGTCAGGGGGGCGGAGCCTATGGAAAAACGCCAGCAACGCGGCCTTTTTACGGTTCCTGGCCTT
TTGCTGGCCTTTTGCTCACATGTGAGGGCCTATTTCCCATGATTCCTTCATATTTGCATATACGATACAA
GGCTGTTAGAGAGATAATTGGAATTAATTTGACTGTAAACACAAAGATATTAGTACAAAATACGTGACGT
AGAAAGTAATAATTTCTTGGGTAGTTTGCAGTTTTAAAATTATGTTTTAAAATGGACTATCATATGCTTA
CCGTAACTTGAAAGTATTTCGATTTCTTGGCTTTATATATCTTGTGGAAAGGACGAAACACCGGTGTCTT
CCTCGAGGAAGACCCGTTTGAGAGCTAGGCCCTGAATGCCTGCGAGCATCCCACGGCCTAGCAAGTTCAA
ATAAGGCTAGTCCGTTATCAACTTGAAAAAGTGGCACCGAGTCGGTGCTTTTTTTGGTACCCGTTACATA
ACTTACGGTAAATGGCCCGCCTGGCTGACCGCCCAACGACCCCCGCCCATTGACGTCAATAGTAACGCCA
ATAGGGACTTTCCATTGACGTCAATGGGTGGAGTATTTACGGTAAACTGCCCACTTGGCAGTACATCAAG
TGTATCATATGCCAAGTACGCCCCCTATTGACGTCAATGACGGTAAATGGCCCGCCTGGCATTGTGCCCA
GTACATGACCTTATGGGACTTTCCTACTTGGCAGTACATCTACGTATTAGTCATCGCTATTACCATGGTC
GAGGTGAGCCCCACGTTCTGCTTCACTCTCCCCATCTCCCCCCCCTCCCCACCCCCAATTTTGTATTTAT
TTATTTTTTAATTATTTTGTGCAGCGATGGGGGCGGGGGGGGGGG
Features (pLannotate 1.2.2; 19 found; start..end, strand, type, name):
    134..361     +  intron         hybrid intron: hybrid between chicken β-actin (CBA) and minute virus of mice (MMV) introns (Gray et al., 2011)
    499..2100    +  CDS            Cas9(N): N-terminal portion of Streptococcus pyogenes Cas9 (Zetsche et al., 2015)
   2101..4599    +  CDS            Cas9(C): C-terminal portion of Streptococcus pyogenes Cas9 (Zetsche et al., 2015)
   4600..4647    +  CDS            nucleoplasmin NLS: bipartite nuclear localization signal from nucleoplasmin
   4657..4788    +  polyA_signal   β-globin poly(A) (fragment): human β-globin polyadenylation signal
   4791..4922    +  polyA_signal   β-globin poly(A) (fragment): human β-globin polyadenylation signal
   4963..5074    +  polyA_signal   bGH poly(A) signal: bovine growth hormone polyadenylation signal
   5182..5322    +  repeat_region  AAV2 ITR: inverted terminal repeat of adeno-associated virus serotype 2 inverted
   5327..5378    -  misc_feature   bom (fragment): basis of mobility region from pBR322
   5397..5852    +  rep_origin     f1 ori (sequence partly withheld): f1 bacteriophage origin of replication; arrow indicates direction of (+) strand synthesis
   5853..5902    -  misc_feature   bom (fragment): basis of mobility region from pBR322
   6004..6039    -  CDS            rop (fragment): Rop protein, which maintains plasmids at low copy number; rop
   6134..6238    +  promoter       AmpR promoter: bla
   6239..7099    +  CDS            AmpR: β-lactamase; bla; confers resistance to ampicillin, carbenicillin, and related antibiotics
   7270..7858    +  rep_origin     ori: high-copy-number ColE1/pMB1/pBR322/pUC origin of replication
   7920..8160    +  promoter       U6 promoter: RNA polymerase III promoter for human U6 snRNA
   8235..8294    +  misc_RNA       gRNA scaffold (fragment): guide RNA scaffold for the Streptococcus pyogenes CRISPR/Cas9 system
   8308..8593    +  enhancer       CMV enhancer: human cytomegalovirus immediate early enhancer; contains an 18-bp deletion relative to the standard CMV enhancer
   8595..133     +  promoter       chicken β-actin promoter (across the origin): contains a 21-bp deletion relative to the standard chicken β-actin promoter
