[The description below was written by a language model from this plasmid's Addgene catalogue record and pLannotate feature annotations shown in this document.]
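Description:
pspCas9-3'UTR-Tetra-com-vector is a mammalian expression plasmid of about 8.7 kb that carries both a Streptococcus pyogenes Cas9 cassette and an sgRNA cassette with a modified scaffold. The catalogue lists the backbone as pCDNA3.1. The annotated features (a single AAV2 ITR, an f1 origin, and a CMV enhancer/chicken β-actin promoter with a hybrid intron beside a U6 cassette) look more like those of px330-type Cas9 plasmids, but the record does not explain the difference. In bacteria the plasmid is maintained through a high-copy ColE1/pUC-type origin and selected with ampicillin via the bla gene. The short bom and rop fragments are backbone remnants.

Cas9 is transcribed from the CMV enhancer and chicken β-actin promoter, followed by a hybrid CBA/MVM intron. The coding sequence is annotated as contiguous N- and C-terminal portions forming one full-length open reading frame, fused at its C-terminus to a bipartite nucleoplasmin nuclear localization signal. Downstream lie two tandem fragments of human β-globin sequence, annotated as a polyadenylation signal, which presumably correspond to the "3'UTR" in the name, and then a bovine growth hormone poly(A) signal.

A separate human U6 RNA polymerase III promoter drives the sgRNA. Only part of the scaffold matches the standard reference, which fits the stated design: the tetraloop is replaced by a com aptamer, an RNA hairpin bound by the phage Com protein. The "vector" designation suggests no target-specific spacer is present, though the record does not say so. The associated publication concerns lentiviral capsid-mediated delivery of Cas9 ribonucleoprotein for multiplex genome editing, where the aptamer would presumably recruit the Cas9/sgRNA complex into particles through an aptamer-binding protein.
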