Addgene plasmid #132553: pspCas9-3'UTR-Tetra-com-vector
Purpose: Expresses spCas9 and sgRNA scaffold with com aptamer replacing the Tetraloop
Depositing lab: Baisong Lu. Depositing organization: Wake Forest University Health Sciences. Publication: Lentiviral Capsid-Mediated Streptococcus pyogenes Cas9 Ribonucleoprotein Delivery for Efficient and Safe Multiplex Genome Editing. Lu Z, Yao X, Lyu P, Yadav M, Yoo K, Atala A, Lu B. CRISPR J. 2021 Mar 16. doi: 10.1089/crispr.2020.0106. PubMed 33733873.
Backbone
  Vector backbone: pCDNA3.1
  Vector type: Mammalian Expression
Growth in bacteria
  Bacterial resistance: Ampicillin, 100 μg/mL
  Growth temperature: 37°C
  Growth strain: NEB Stable
  Copy number: High Copy
Gene/Insert 1
  Gene/Insert name: Cas9
  Species: Synthetic
Gene/Insert 2
  Gene/Insert name: sgRNA scaffold with com replacing the Tetraloop
  Species: Synthetic
Terms and licenses: Academic/Nonprofit Terms; Industry Terms: Not Available to Industry
How to cite: pspCas9-3'UTR-Tetra-com-vector was a gift from Baisong Lu (Addgene plasmid # 132553 ; http://n2t.net/addgene:132553 ; RRID:Addgene_132553)
